>Addgene plasmid #161449 | pDONR221-SLC27A4_STOP | addgene full sequence | sequence record 416481 | Addgene NGS Result
CTTTCCTGCGTTATCCCCTGATTCTGTGGATAACCGTATTACCGCCTTTGAGTGAGCTGATACCGCTCGC
CGCAGCCGAACGACCGAGCGCAGCGAGTCAGTGAGCGAGGAAGCGGAAGAGCGCCCAATACGCAAACCGC
CTCTCCCCGCGCGTTGGCCGATTCATTAATGCAGCTGGCACGACAGGTTTCCCGACTGGAAAGCGGGCAG
TGAGCGCAACGCAATTAATACGCGTACCGCTAGCCAGGAAGAGTTTGTAGAAACGCAAAAAGGCCATCCG
TCAGGATGGCCTTCTGCTTAGTTTGATGCCTGGCAGTTTATGGCGGGCGTCCTGCCCGCCACCCTCCGGG
CCGTTGCTTCACAACGTTCAAATCCGCTCCCGGCGGATTTGTCCTACTCAGGAGAGCGTTCACCGACAAA
CAACAGATAAAACGAAAGGCCCAGTCTTCCGACTGAGCCTTTCGTTTTATTTGATGCCTGGCAGTTCCCT
ACTCTCGCGTTAACGCTAGCATGGATGTTTTCCCAGTCACGACGTTGTAAAACGACGGCCAGTCTTAAGC
TCGGGCCCCAAATAATGATTTTATTTTGACTGATAGTGACCTGTTCGTTGCAACACATTGATGAGCAATG
CTTTTTTATAATGCCAACTTTGTACAAAAAAGCAGGCTCCACCATGCTGCTGGGAGCATCTCTGGTGGGC
GTGCTGCTGTTTAGCAAGCTGGTGCTGAAGCTGCCCTGGACACAAGTGGGCTTCTCCCTGCTGTTTCTGT
ACCTGGGCTCTGGCGGCTGGCGGTTCATCAGAGTGTTTATCAAGACCATCCGGAGAGATATCTTTGGCGG
CCTGGTGCTGCTGAAGGTGAAGGCCAAGGTGAGGCAGTGCCTGCAGGAGAGGAGGACCGTGCCAATCCTG
TTCGCCTCTACAGTGCGGAGACACCCCGACAAGACCGCCCTGATCTTCGAGGGCACCGATACACACTGGA
CATTTCGCCAGCTGGACGAGTACAGCTCCTCTGTGGCAAACTTCCTGCAGGCAAGGGGACTGGCAAGCGG
CGATGTGGCCGCCATCTTCATGGAGAACAGAAATGAGTTTGTGGGACTGTGGCTGGGAATGGCAAAGCTG
GGAGTGGAGGCCGCCCTGATCAACACCAATCTGAGGCGCGATGCCCTGCTGCACTGCCTGACCACAAGCA
GGGCACGCGCCCTGGTGTTTGGATCTGAGATGGCAAGCGCCATCTGCGAGGTGCACGCATCCCTGGACCC
TTCTCTGAGCCTGTTCTGTTCCGGATCTTGGGAGCCAGGAGCAGTGCCACCTTCCACCGAGCACCTGGAC
CCACTGCTGAAGGATGCCCCCAAGCACCTGCCTTCTTGTCCAGACAAGGGCTTCACAGATAAGCTGTTTT
ACATCTATACCTCTGGAACCACAGGACTGCCAAAGGCAGCAATCGTGGTGCACAGCAGGTACTATCGCAT
GGCCGCCCTGGTGTACTATGGCTTCCGGATGAGACCCAACGACATCGTGTACGATTGCCTGCCTCTGTAT
CACTCCGCCGGCAATATCGTGGGCATCGGCCAGTGTCTGCTGCACGGCATGACAGTGGTCATCCGGAAGA
AGTTCAGCGCCTCCAGATTTTGGGACGATTGCATCAAGTACAACTGTACCATCGTGCAGTATATCGGCGA
GCTGTGCAGGTACCTGCTGAACCAGCCACCAAGGGAGGCAGAGAATCAGCACCAGGTGCGGATGGCACTG
GGAAACGGACTGAGACAGAGCATCTGGACAAATTTCAGCTCCCGGTTTCACATCCCCCAGGTGGCCGAGT
TTTACGGCGCCACCGAGTGCAACTGTAGCCTGGGCAATTTCGACTCCCAAGTGGGCGCCTGTGGCTTCAA
CTCCAGAATCCTGAGCTTCGTGTACCCAATCCGGCTGGTGAGAGTGAATGAGGATACCATGGAGCTGATC
AGGGGACCAGACGGCGTGTGCATCCCATGTCAGCCTGGAGAGCCAGGACAGCTGGTGGGACGCATCATCC
AGAAGGACCCTCTGCGGAGATTTGATGGCTACCTGAATCAGGGCGCCAACAATAAGAAGATCGCCAAGGA
CGTGTTCAAGAAGGGCGATCAGGCCTATCTGACAGGCGACGTGCTGGTCATGGATGAGCTGGGCTACCTG
TATTTCAGGGACCGCACCGGCGATACCTTCCGGTGGAAGGGCGAGAACGTGAGCACCACAGAGGTGGAGG
GCACCCTGTCCAGGCTGCTGGACATGGCAGATGTGGCCGTGTACGGAGTGGAGGTGCCAGGAACAGAGGG
AAGGGCAGGAATGGCAGCAGTGGCATCCCCTACCGGAAATTGTGATCTGGAGAGATTTGCCCAGGTGCTG
GAGAAGGAGCTGCCCCTGTACGCCAGGCCTATCTTCCTGCGCCTGCTGCCTGAGCTGCACAAGACCGGCA
CATATAAGTTCCAGAAGACCGAGCTGAGGAAGGAGGGCTTTGACCCTGCCATCGTGAAGGATCCACTGTT
CTATCTGGACGCCCAGAAGGGCAGGTACGTGCCACTGGACCAGGAGGCCTATAGCCGCATCCAGGCCGGC
GAGGAGAAGCTGTAAGACCCAGCTTTCTTGTACAAAGTTGGCATTATAAGAAAGCATTGCTTATCAATTT
GTTGCAACGAACAGGTCACTATCAGTCAAAATAAAATCATTATTTGCCATCCAGCTGATATCCCCTATAG
TGAGTCGTATTACATGGTCATAGCTGTTTCCTGGCAGCTCTGGCCCGTGTCTCAAAATCTCTGATGTTAC
ATTGCACAAGATAAAAATATATCATCATGAACAATAAAACTGTCTGCTTACATAAACAGTAATACAAGGG
GTGTTATGAGCCATATTCAACGGGAAACGTCGAGGCCGCGATTAAATTCCAACATGGATGCTGATTTATA
TGGGTATAAATGGGCTCGCGATAATGTCGGGCAATCAGGTGCGACAATCTATCGCTTGTATGGGAAGCCC
GATGCGCCAGAGTTGTTTCTGAAACATGGCAAAGGTAGCGTTGCCAATGATGTTACAGATGAGATGGTCA
GACTAAACTGGCTGACGGAATTTATGCCTCTTCCGACCATCAAGCATTTTATCCGTACTCCTGATGATGC
ATGGTTACTCACCACTGCGATCCCCGGAAAAACAGCATTCCAGGTATTAGAAGAATATCCTGATTCAGGT
GAAAATATTGTTGATGCGCTGGCAGTGTTCCTGCGCCGGTTGCATTCGATTCCTGTTTGTAATTGTCCTT
TTAACAGCGATCGCGTATTTCGTCTCGCTCAGGCGCAATCACGAATGAATAACGGTTTGGTTGATGCGAG
TGATTTTGATGACGAGCGTAATGGCTGGCCTGTTGAACAAGTCTGGAAAGAAATGCATAAACTTTTGCCA
TTCTCACCGGATTCAGTCGTCACTCATGGTGATTTCTCACTTGATAACCTTATTTTTGACGAGGGGAAAT
TAATAGGTTGTATTGATGTTGGACGAGTCGGAATCGCAGACCGATACCAGGATCTTGCCATCCTATGGAA
CTGCCTCGGTGAGTTTTCTCCTTCATTACAGAAACGGCTTTTTCAAAAATATGGTATTGATAATCCTGAT
ATGAATAAATTGCAGTTTCATTTGATGCTCGATGAGTTTTTCTAATCAGAATTGGTTAATTGGTTGTAAC
ACTGGCAGAGCATTACGCTGACTTGACGGGACGGCGCAAGCTCATGACCAAAATCCCTTAACGTGAGTTA
CGCGTCGTTCCACTGAGCGTCAGACCCCGTAGAAAAGATCAAAGGATCTTCTTGAGATCCTTTTTTTCTG
CGCGTAATCTGCTGCTTGCAAACAAAAAAACCACCGCTACCAGCGGTGGTTTGTTTGCCGGATCAAGAGC
TACCAACTCTTTTTCCGAAGGTAACTGGCTTCAGCAGAGCGCAGATACCAAATACTGTTCTTCTAGTGTA
GCCGTAGTTAGGCCACCACTTCAAGAACTCTGTAGCACCGCCTACATACCTCGCTCTGCTAATCCTGTTA
CCAGTGGCTGCTGCCAGTGGCGATAAGTCGTGTCTTACCGGGTTGGACTCAAGACGATAGTTACCGGATA
AGGCGCAGCGGTCGGGCTGAACGGGGGGTTCGTGCACACAGCCCAGCTTGGAGCGAACGACCTACACCGA
ACTGAGATACCTACAGCGTGAGCTATGAGAAAGCGCCACGCTTCCCGAAGGGAGAAAGGCGGACAGGTAT
CCGGTAAGCGGCAGGGTCGGAACAGGAGAGCGCACGAGGGAGCTTCCAGGGGGAAACGCCTGGTATCTTT
ATAGTCCTGTCGGGTTTCGCCACCTCTGACTTGAGCGTCGATTTTTGTGATGCTCGTCAGGGGGGCGGAG
CCTATGGAAAAACGCCAGCAACGCGGCCTTTTTACGGTTCCTGGCCTTTTGCTGGCCTTTTGCTCACATG
TT
Features (pLannotate 1.2.2; 10 found; start..end, strand, type, name):
    121..213     +  CDS            lacI (fragment): lac repressor; lacI; The lac repressor binds to the lac operator to inhibit transcription in E. coli. This inhibition can be relieved by adding lactose or isopropyl-β-D-thiogalactopyranoside (IPTG).
    268..295     -  terminator     rrnB T2 terminator: transcription terminator T2 from the E. coli rrnB gene
    427..470     +  terminator     rrnB T1 terminator: Escherichia coli rrnB; transcription terminator T1 from the E. coli rrnB gene
    517..553     -  CDS            lacZα (fragment): LacZα fragment of β-galactosidase; lacZ fragment
    569..668     +  protein_bind   attL1: mutant version of attL; recombination site for the Gateway® LR reaction LR Clonase™
    674..2602    +  CDS            SLC27A4: S27A4_HUMAN - Also known as ACSVL4 From Homo sapiens (Human).
   2607..2706    -  protein_bind   attL2: mutant version of attL; recombination site for the Gateway® LR reaction LR Clonase™
   2724..2742    -  promoter       T7 promoter: promoter for bacteriophage T7 RNA polymerase
   2876..3685    +  CDS            KanR: aminoglycoside phosphotransferase; aph(3')-Ia; confers resistance to kanamycin in bacteria or G418 (Geneticin®) in eukaryotes
   3832..4420    +  rep_origin     ori: high-copy-number ColE1/pMB1/pBR322/pUC origin of replication
