[The description below was written by a language model from this plasmid's Addgene catalogue record and pLannotate feature annotations shown in this document.]
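Description:
pDONR221-SLC27A4_STOP is a Gateway entry clone built on the pDONR221 backbone, carrying a codon-optimized open reading frame for human SLC27A4 (also called FATP4 or ACSVL4), a member of the solute carrier family. The sequenced plasmid is about 4.5 kb and is maintained in E. coli at high copy through a ColE1/pUC-type origin, with selection by a kanamycin resistance gene (aminoglycoside phosphotransferase). Although the repository lists the vector type as mammalian expression, the feature table shows no eukaryotic promoter or polyadenylation signal around the insert. The plasmid is therefore a promoterless shuttle for the ORF rather than an expression construct in its own right.

The roughly 1.9 kb SLC27A4 coding sequence sits between attL1 and attL2 recombination sites. These allow directional transfer of the ORF into any attR-containing destination vector by an LR Clonase reaction, so the promoter, tags and host range are set by the chosen destination plasmid. This version retains a stop codon at the end of the ORF, which suits it to expression of the untagged protein or to N-terminal fusions, since C-terminal tags encoded by a destination vector would not be translated. A companion clone lacking the stop codon exists for that purpose. Upstream of the cassette, rrnB T1 and T2 transcription terminators insulate the insert from read-through transcription in bacteria. A T7 promoter lies beyond attL2 in the reverse orientation, and short lacI and lacZα fragments are backbone remnants. M13 forward and reverse primer sites are used for sequence verification. The plasmid belongs to a consortium-wide collection of SLC transporter clones intended to support functional and drug-discovery studies.
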