Addgene plasmid #161449: pDONR221-SLC27A4_STOP
Purpose: Gateway entry clone with codon-optimized ORF sequence for subcloning into custom expression vectors. Contains a STOP codon at the end of the codon-optimized ORF sequence.
Depositing lab: RESOLUTE Consortium & Giulio Superti-Furga. Depositing organization: CeMM Research Center for Molecular Medicine. Publication: The RESOLUTE consortium: unlocking SLC transporters for drug discovery. Superti-Furga G, Lackner D, Wiedmer T, Ingles-Prieto A, Barbosa B, Girardi E, Goldmann U, Gurtl B, Klavins K, Klimek C, Lindinger S, Lineiro-Retes E, Muller AC, Onstein S, Redinger G, Reil D, Sedlyarov V, Wolf G, Crawford M, Everley R, ... Steppan CM. Nat Rev Drug Discov. 2020 Jul;19(7):429-430. doi: 10.1038/d41573-020-00056-6. PubMed 32265506.
Backbone
  Vector backbone: pDONR221
  Backbone manufacturer: ThermoFisher Scientific
  Backbone size w/o insert (bp): 2550
  Vector type: Mammalian Expression
Growth in bacteria
  Bacterial resistance: Kanamycin, 50 μg/mL
  Growth temperature: 37°C
  Growth strain: NEB Stable
  Copy number: High Copy
Gene/Insert
  Gene/Insert name: SLC27A4 (alt name: FATP4, ACSVL4)
  Species: H. sapiens (human)
  Insert size (bp): 1932
  Entrez Gene: SLC27A4 (a.k.a. ACSVL4, FATP4, IPS)
  Cloning method: Gateway Cloning
  Sequencing primers: 5′ M13-fwd; 3′ M13-rev
Terms and licenses: Academic/Nonprofit Terms; Industry Terms
Depositor comments: This plasmid contains a STOP codon at the end of the codon-optimized ORF. For the version of this plasmid that does not contain a STOP codon, please see Addgene plasmid 132283 For more information on the full Resolute plasmid collection, please see www.addgene.org/depositor-collections/re-solute/. Please provide your feedback on this plasmid to the RESOLUTE consortium by filling out their RESOLUTE repository feedback form: https://forms.office.com/Pages/ResponsePage.aspx?id=0e05yklzmkS7rjFGQL4N7z4feCLQvEJAmVcOCM_u885UN1JJRko0Ukg4TVQwNTZLOUxPQVJWT1NHUCQlQCN0PWcu
How to cite: pDONR221-SLC27A4_STOP was a gift from RESOLUTE Consortium & Giulio Superti-Furga (Addgene plasmid # 161449 ; http://n2t.net/addgene:161449 ; RRID:Addgene_161449)
