>Addgene plasmid #161449 | pDONR221-SLC27A4_STOP | depositor partial sequence | sequence record 312833 | Codon-optimized ORF of SLC27A4
ATGCTGCTGGGAGCATCTCTGGTGGGCGTGCTGCTGTTTAGCAAGCTGGTGCTGAAGCTGCCCTGGACAC
AAGTGGGCTTCTCCCTGCTGTTTCTGTACCTGGGCTCTGGCGGCTGGCGGTTCATCAGAGTGTTTATCAA
GACCATCCGGAGAGATATCTTTGGCGGCCTGGTGCTGCTGAAGGTGAAGGCCAAGGTGAGGCAGTGCCTG
CAGGAGAGGAGGACCGTGCCAATCCTGTTCGCCTCTACAGTGCGGAGACACCCCGACAAGACCGCCCTGA
TCTTCGAGGGCACCGATACACACTGGACATTTCGCCAGCTGGACGAGTACAGCTCCTCTGTGGCAAACTT
CCTGCAGGCAAGGGGACTGGCAAGCGGCGATGTGGCCGCCATCTTCATGGAGAACAGAAATGAGTTTGTG
GGACTGTGGCTGGGAATGGCAAAGCTGGGAGTGGAGGCCGCCCTGATCAACACCAATCTGAGGCGCGATG
CCCTGCTGCACTGCCTGACCACAAGCAGGGCACGCGCCCTGGTGTTTGGATCTGAGATGGCAAGCGCCAT
CTGCGAGGTGCACGCATCCCTGGACCCTTCTCTGAGCCTGTTCTGTTCCGGATCTTGGGAGCCAGGAGCA
GTGCCACCTTCCACCGAGCACCTGGACCCACTGCTGAAGGATGCCCCCAAGCACCTGCCTTCTTGTCCAG
ACAAGGGCTTCACAGATAAGCTGTTTTACATCTATACCTCTGGAACCACAGGACTGCCAAAGGCAGCAAT
CGTGGTGCACAGCAGGTACTATCGCATGGCCGCCCTGGTGTACTATGGCTTCCGGATGAGACCCAACGAC
ATCGTGTACGATTGCCTGCCTCTGTATCACTCCGCCGGCAATATCGTGGGCATCGGCCAGTGTCTGCTGC
ACGGCATGACAGTGGTCATCCGGAAGAAGTTCAGCGCCTCCAGATTTTGGGACGATTGCATCAAGTACAA
CTGTACCATCGTGCAGTATATCGGCGAGCTGTGCAGGTACCTGCTGAACCAGCCACCAAGGGAGGCAGAG
AATCAGCACCAGGTGCGGATGGCACTGGGAAACGGACTGAGACAGAGCATCTGGACAAATTTCAGCTCCC
GGTTTCACATCCCCCAGGTGGCCGAGTTTTACGGCGCCACCGAGTGCAACTGTAGCCTGGGCAATTTCGA
CTCCCAAGTGGGCGCCTGTGGCTTCAACTCCAGAATCCTGAGCTTCGTGTACCCAATCCGGCTGGTGAGA
GTGAATGAGGATACCATGGAGCTGATCAGGGGACCAGACGGCGTGTGCATCCCATGTCAGCCTGGAGAGC
CAGGACAGCTGGTGGGACGCATCATCCAGAAGGACCCTCTGCGGAGATTTGATGGCTACCTGAATCAGGG
CGCCAACAATAAGAAGATCGCCAAGGACGTGTTCAAGAAGGGCGATCAGGCCTATCTGACAGGCGACGTG
CTGGTCATGGATGAGCTGGGCTACCTGTATTTCAGGGACCGCACCGGCGATACCTTCCGGTGGAAGGGCG
AGAACGTGAGCACCACAGAGGTGGAGGGCACCCTGTCCAGGCTGCTGGACATGGCAGATGTGGCCGTGTA
CGGAGTGGAGGTGCCAGGAACAGAGGGAAGGGCAGGAATGGCAGCAGTGGCATCCCCTACCGGAAATTGT
GATCTGGAGAGATTTGCCCAGGTGCTGGAGAAGGAGCTGCCCCTGTACGCCAGGCCTATCTTCCTGCGCC
TGCTGCCTGAGCTGCACAAGACCGGCACATATAAGTTCCAGAAGACCGAGCTGAGGAAGGAGGGCTTTGA
CCCTGCCATCGTGAAGGATCCACTGTTCTATCTGGACGCCCAGAAGGGCAGGTACGTGCCACTGGACCAG
GAGGCCTATAGCCGCATCCAGGCCGGCGAGGAGAAGCTGTAA
